Addgene plasmid #134446: pFA6a-SRS-FLAG:kanMX6
Purpose: PCR-based C-terminal SRS-FLAG tag
Depositing lab: Robert Tomko. Depositing organization: Florida State University, Tallahassee. Publication: A suite of PCR-based peptide tagging plasmids to permit epitope-targeted enzymatic functionalization of yeast proteins. Nemec AA, Tomko RJ Jr. Yeast. 2020 May 13. doi: 10.1002/yea.3471. PubMed 32401365.
Backbone
  Vector backbone: pFA6a-kanMX6
  Vector type: PCR-based tagging in yeast
  Selectable markers: Neomycin (select with G418)
Growth in bacteria
  Bacterial resistance: Ampicillin, 100 μg/mL
  Growth temperature: 37°C
  Growth strain: DH5alpha
  Copy number: High Copy
Gene/Insert
  Gene/Insert name: SRS-FLAG
  Species: Synthetic
  Cloning method: Restriction Enzyme; 5′ cloning site PacI (not destroyed); 3′ cloning site AscI (not destroyed)
Terms and licenses: Academic/Nonprofit Terms; Industry Terms
How to cite: pFA6a-SRS-FLAG:kanMX6 was a gift from Robert Tomko (Addgene plasmid # 134446 ; http://n2t.net/addgene:134446 ; RRID:Addgene_134446)
