[The description below was written by a language model from this plasmid's Addgene catalogue record and pLannotate feature annotations shown in this document.]
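Description:
pFA6a-SRS-FLAG:kanMX6 is a template plasmid for PCR-based C-terminal epitope tagging of chromosomal genes in yeast, built on the pFA6a-kanMX6 backbone. It is not designed to replicate in yeast: the feature table shows no yeast origin or centromere. Instead, it is propagated in E. coli as a high-copy plasmid through a ColE1/pUC-type origin, with ampicillin selection provided by the β-lactamase gene and its native promoter. Short fragments annotated as bom, rop and lacI are backbone remnants rather than functional elements, and SP6 and T7 phage promoters flank the tagging module.

The payload is a synthetic SRS-FLAG insert cloned between PacI and AscI sites, both of which are retained. The annotation detects the FLAG epitope coding sequence. The SRS portion is not annotated separately and the record does not define it, although the title of the associated publication indicates that the plasmid series supplies peptide tags for epitope-targeted enzymatic functionalization of yeast proteins. The tag is followed by the S. cerevisiae ADH1 transcription terminator and then the kanMX marker cassette, which allows selection of yeast with G418.

In modules of this type, the tag, terminator and marker are amplified as one unit with primers carrying homology to the 3′ end of a target gene. Homologous recombination then fuses the tag in frame to the endogenous open reading frame. The tagged gene stays under its own promoter, the ADH1 terminator replaces the native 3′ region, and kanMX identifies integrants.
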