Features (pLannotate 1.2.2; 11 found; start..end, strand, type, name):
     13..64      +  misc_feature   bom (fragment): basis of mobility region from pBR322
    127..145     +  promoter       SP6 promoter: promoter for bacteriophage SP6 RNA polymerase
    226..249     +  CDS            FLAG: FLAG® epitope tag, followed by an enterokinase cleavage site
    273..460     +  terminator     ADH1 terminator: S. cerevisiae ADH1; transcription terminator for the S. cerevisiae alcohol dehydrogenase 1 (ADH1) gene
    535..1891    +  gene           kanMX: yeast selectable marker conferring kanamycin resistance (Wach et al., 1994)
   1996..2014    -  promoter       T7 promoter: promoter for bacteriophage T7 RNA polymerase
   2036..2089    -  CDS            lacI (fragment): lac repressor; lacI; The lac repressor binds to the lac operator to inhibit transcription in E. coli. This inhibition can be relieved by adding lactose or isopropyl-β-D-thiogalactopyranoside (IPTG).
   2272..2860    -  rep_origin     ori: high-copy-number ColE1/pMB1/pBR322/pUC origin of replication
   3031..3891    -  CDS            AmpR: β-lactamase; bla; confers resistance to ampicillin, carbenicillin, and related antibiotics
   3892..3996    -  promoter       AmpR promoter: bla
   4091..4126    +  CDS            rop (fragment): Rop protein, which maintains plasmids at low copy number; rop
>Addgene plasmid #134446 | pFA6a-SRS-FLAG:kanMX6 | addgene full sequence | sequence record 271038 | Addgene NGS Result
CGGGTGTCGGGGCTGGCTTAACTATGCGGCATCAGAGCAGATTGTACTGAGAGTGCACCATATGGACATA
TTGTCGTTAGAACGCGGCTACAATTAATACATAACCTTATGTATCATACACATACGATTTAGGTGACACT
ATAGAACGCGGCCGCCAGCTGAAGCTTCGTACGCTGCAGGTCGACGGATCCCCGGGTTAATTAACTGCCC
GAAACCGGTGGTGGCGATTACAAGGACGACGATGACAAGTAAGGCGCGCCACTTCTAAATAAGCGAATTT
CTTATGATTTATGATTTTTATTATTAAATAAGTTATAAAAAAAATAAGTGTATACAAATTTTAAAGTGAC
TCTTAGGTTTTAAAACGAAAATTCTTATTCTTGAGTAACTCTTTCCTGTAGGTCAGGTTGCTTTCTCAGG
TATAGTATGAGGTCGCTCTTATTGACCACACCTCTACCGGCAGATCCGCTAGGGATAACAGGGTAATATA
GATCTGTTTAGCTTGCCTCGTCCCCGCCGGGTCACCCGGCCAGCGACATGGAGGCCCAGAATACCCTCCT
TGACAGTCTTGACGTGCGCAGCTCAGGGGCATGATGTGACTGTCGCCCGTACATTTAGCCCATACATCCC
CATGTATAATCATTTGCATCCATACATTTTGATGGCCGCACGGCGCGAAGCAAAAATTACGGCTCCTCGC
TGCAGACCTGCGAGCAGGGAAACGCTCCCCTCACAGACGCGTTGAATTGTCCCCACGCCGCGCCCCTGTA
GAGAAATATAAAAGGTTAGGATTTGCCACTGAGGTTCTTCTTTCATATACTTCCTTTTAAAATCTTGCTA
GGATACAGTTCTCACATCACATCCGAACATAAACAACCATGGGTAAGGAAAAGACTCACGTTTCGAGGCC
GCGATTAAATTCCAACATGGATGCTGATTTATATGGGTATAAATGGGCTCGCGATAATGTCGGGCAATCA
GGTGCGACAATCTATCGATTGTATGGGAAGCCCGATGCGCCAGAGTTGTTTCTGAAACATGGCAAAGGTA
GCGTTGCCAATGATGTTACAGATGAGATGGTCAGACTAAACTGGCTGACGGAATTTATGCCTCTTCCGAC
CATCAAGCATTTTATCCGTACTCCTGATGATGCATGGTTACTCACCACTGCGATCCCCGGCAAAACAGCA
TTCCAGGTATTAGAAGAATATCCTGATTCAGGTGAAAATATTGTTGATGCGCTGGCAGTGTTCCTGCGCC
GGTTGCATTCGATTCCTGTTTGTAATTGTCCTTTTAACAGCGATCGCGTATTTCGTCTCGCTCAGGCGCA
ATCACGAATGAATAACGGTTTGGTTGATGCGAGTGATTTTGATGACGAGCGTAATGGCTGGCCTGTTGAA
CAAGTCTGGAAAGAAATGCATAAGCTTTTGCCATTCTCACCGGATTCAGTCGTCACTCATGGTGATTTCT
CACTTGATAACCTTATTTTTGACGAGGGGAAATTAATAGGTTGTATTGATGTTGGACGAGTCGGAATCGC
AGACCGATACCAGGATCTTGCCATCCTATGGAACTGCCTCGGTGAGTTTTCTCCTTCATTACAGAAACGG
CTTTTTCAAAAATATGGTATTGATAATCCTGATATGAATAAATTGCAGTTTCATTTGATGCTCGATGAGT
TTTTCTAATCAGTACTGACAATAAAAAGATTCTTGTTTTCAAGAACTTGTCATTTGTATAGTTTTTTTAT
ATTGTAGTTGTTCTATTTTAATCAAATGTTAGCGTGATTTATATTTTTTTTCGCCTCGACATCATCTGCC
CAGATGCGAAGTTAAGTGCGCAGAAAGTAATATCATGCGTCAATCGTATGTGAATGCTGGTCGCTATACT
GCTGTCGATTCGATACTAACGCCGCCATCCAGTTTAAACGAGCTCGAATTCATCGATGATATCAGATCCA
CTAGTGGCCTATGCGGCCGCGGATCTGCCGGTCTCCCTATAGTGAGTCGTATTAATTTCGATAAGCCAGG
TTAACCTGCATTAATGAATCGGCCAACGCGCGGGGAGAGGCGGTTTGCGTATTGGGCGCTCTTCCGCTTC
CTCGCTCACTGACTCGCTGCGCTCGGTCGTTCGGCTGCGGCGAGCGGTATCAGCTCACTCAAAGGCGGTA
ATACGGTTATCCACAGAATCAGGGGATAACGCAGGAAAGAACATGTGAGCAAAAGGCCAGCAAAAGGCCA
GGAACCGTAAAAAGGCCGCGTTGCTGGCGTTTTTCCATAGGCTCCGCCCCCCTGACGAGCATCACAAAAA
TCGACGCTCAAGTCAGAGGTGGCGAAACCCGACAGGACTATAAAGATACCAGGCGTTTCCCCCTGGAAGC
TCCCTCGTGCGCTCTCCTGTTCCGACCCTGCCGCTTACCGGATACCTGTCCGCCTTTCTCCCTTCGGGAA
GCGTGGCGCTTTCTCATAGCTCACGCTGTAGGTATCTCAGTTCGGTGTAGGTCGTTCGCTCCAAGCTGGG
CTGTGTGCACGAACCCCCCGTTCAGCCCGACCGCTGCGCCTTATCCGGTAACTATCGTCTTGAGTCCAAC
CCGGTAAGACACGACTTATCGCCACTGGCAGCAGCCACTGGTAACAGGATTAGCAGAGCGAGGTATGTAG
GCGGTGCTACAGAGTTCTTGAAGTGGTGGCCTAACTACGGCTACACTAGAAGAACAGTATTTGGTATCTG
CGCTCTGCTGAAGCCAGTTACCTTCGGAAAAAGAGTTGGTAGCTCTTGATCCGGCAAACAAACCACCGCT
GGTAGCGGTGGTTTTTTTGTTTGCAAGCAGCAGATTACGCGCAGAAAAAAAGGATCTCAAGAAGATCCTT
TGATCTTTTCTACGGGGTCTGACGCTCAGTGGAACGAAAACTCACGTTAAGGGATTTTGGTCATGAGATT
ATCAAAAAGGATCTTCACCTAGATCCTTTTAAATTAAAAATGAAGTTTTAAATCAATCTAAAGTATATAT
GAGTAAACTTGGTCTGACAGTTACCAATGCTTAATCAGTGAGGCACCTATCTCAGCGATCTGTCTATTTC
GTTCATCCATAGTTGCCTGACTCCCCGTCGTGTAGATAACTACGATACGGGAGGGCTTACCATCTGGCCC
CAGTGCTGCAATGATACCGCGAGACCCACGCTCACCGGCTCCAGATTTATCAGCAATAAACCAGCCAGCC
GGAAGGGCCGAGCGCAGAAGTGGTCCTGCAACTTTATCCGCCTCCATCCAGTCTATTAATTGTTGCCGGG
AAGCTAGAGTAAGTAGTTCGCCAGTTAATAGTTTGCGCAACGTTGTTGCCATTGCTACAGGCATCGTGGT
GTCACGCTCGTCGTTTGGTATGGCTTCATTCAGCTCCGGTTCCCAACGATCAAGGCGAGTTACATGATCC
CCCATGTTGTGCAAAAAAGCGGTTAGCTCCTTCGGTCCTCCGATCGTTGTCAGAAGTAAGTTGGCCGCAG
TGTTATCACTCATGGTTATGGCAGCACTGCATAATTCTCTTACTGTCATGCCATCCGTAAGATGCTTTTC
TGTGACTGGTGAGTACTCAACCAAGTCATTCTGAGAATAGTGTATGCGGCGACCGAGTTGCTCTTGCCCG
GCGTCAATACGGGATAATACCGCGCCACATAGCAGAACTTTAAAAGTGCTCATCATTGGAAAACGTTCTT
CGGGGCGAAAACTCTCAAGGATCTTACCGCTGTTGAGATCCAGTTCGATGTAACCCACTCGTGCACCCAA
CTGATCTTCAGCATCTTTTACTTTCACCAGCGTTTCTGGGTGAGCAAAAACAGGAAGGCAAAATGCCGCA
AAAAAGGGAATAAGGGCGACACGGAAATGTTGAATACTCATACTCTTCCTTTTTCAATATTATTGAAGCA
TTTATCAGGGTTATTGTCTCATGAGCGGATACATATTTGAATGTATTTAGAAAAATAAACAAATAGGGGT
TCCGCGCACATTTCCCCGAAAAGTGCCACCTGACGTCTAAGAAACCATTATTATCATGACATTAACCTAT
AAAAATAGGCGTATCACGAGGCCCTTTCGTCTCGCGCGTTTCGGTGATGACGGTGAAAACCTCTGACACA
TGCAGCTCCCGGAGACGGTCACAGCTTGTCTGTAAGCGGATGCCGGGAGCAGACAAGCCCGTCAGGGCGC
GTCAGCGGGTGTTGG
